Addgene plasmid #12803: DCT.VV.Orf115
Purpose: This plasmid was designed for screening purposes and may contain discrepancies relative to the current canonical GenBank version of the gene.
Depositing lab: Jack Bennink & Jon Yewdell. Depositing organization: National Institute of Allergy and Infectious Diseases (NIAID). Publication: Identification of poxvirus CD8+ T cell determinants to enable rational design and characterization of smallpox vaccines. Tscharke DC, Karupiah G, Zhou J, Palmore T, Irvine KR, Haeryfar SM, Williams S, Sidney J, Sette A, Bennink JR, Yewdell JW. J Exp Med. 2005 January 3; 201(1): 95–104. 10.1084/jem.20041912 PubMed 15623576.
Backbone
  Vector backbone: pcDNA 3.1D V5-His-TOPO
  Backbone manufacturer: Invitrogen
  Backbone size w/o insert (bp): 5514
  Vector type: Mammalian Expression
  Selectable markers: Neomycin (select with G418)
Growth in bacteria
  Bacterial resistance: Ampicillin, 100 μg/mL
  Growth temperature: 37°C
  Growth strain: DH5alpha
  Copy number: High Copy
Gene/Insert
  Gene/Insert name: VV.Orf115
  Species: Vaccinia Virus
  Insert size (bp): 234
  Cloning method: Restriction Enzyme; 5′ cloning site BamHI (not destroyed); 3′ cloning site BamHI (not destroyed)
  Sequencing primers: 5′ Universal T7
Terms and licenses: Academic/Nonprofit Terms; Industry Terms: Not Available to Industry
Depositor comments: Please see the Vaccinia kit page ( https://www.addgene.org/vvorf/ ) for more information. The kit page contains the supplemental VVOrfData spreadsheet, which includes important information about this plasmid. The plasmid and insert names provided here relate only to this library. The name of the ORF (if present) in VACV strain Copenhagen and the name of the ORF (if annotated) in VACV strain WR sequence can be found in VVOrfData spreadsheet. Please note that the amino acid sequence given for each ORF in the spreadsheet may contain some errors. Additionally, changes from the expected sequence may be present in these plasmids. Please see Addgene's quality control sequence and sequencing notes in the VVOrfData spreadsheet before ordering this plasmid.
How to cite: DCT.VV.Orf115 was a gift from Jack Bennink & Jon Yewdell (Addgene plasmid # 12803 ; http://n2t.net/addgene:12803 ; RRID:Addgene_12803)
