[The description below was written by a language model from this plasmid's Addgene catalogue record.]
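Description:
DCT.VV.Orf115 is a mammalian expression plasmid carrying a short vaccinia virus open reading frame (about 234 bp) in the commercial pcDNA 3.1D V5-His-TOPO backbone (about 5.5 kb without insert). It is one member of a library of vaccinia ORF clones. The "Orf115" designation is specific to that library; the corresponding gene names in the Copenhagen and WR strains are not given in this record and must be looked up in the library's accompanying data sheet. The plasmid is maintained at high copy in E. coli under ampicillin selection, and it carries a neomycin resistance marker that allows G418 selection of transfected mammalian cells.

No feature table is supplied, so the regulatory elements are not listed explicitly. Vectors of this pcDNA 3.1 family generally drive the insert from a CMV immediate-early promoter, with an upstream T7 promoter (consistent with the listed T7 sequencing primer) and downstream V5 epitope and polyhistidine tag sequences. Whether the ORF is in frame with those C-terminal tags is not stated. The insert is recorded as flanked by intact BamHI sites on both sides, so it can be excised with a single enzyme.

The library was built for screening. The associated work concerned identifying poxvirus determinants recognised by CD8+ T cells to support the design and characterisation of smallpox vaccines, and expressing individual viral ORFs in transfected cells fits that purpose. The depositors caution that the clones were made for screening and may differ from the canonical reference sequence, so the insert sequence should be checked before it is relied on for other applications.
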