>Addgene plasmid #12803 | DCT.VV.Orf115 | addgene partial sequence | sequence record 19198 | T7 5'-TAATACGACTCACTATAGGG-3'
AGTACCCTTCACCGAATTCCAGCTGACCACCATGGAGCAAACATTAACGCGGTTACACACTTACCTTCAA
CAGTATACCAAACATAGTCCTCGTGTGGTGTATGCTCTTTTATCTCGAGGAGCCGATACGAGGATACGTA
ATAATCTTGATTGTACACCCATCATGGAACGATTGTGCAACAGGTCATATTCTCATAATGTTACTCAATT
GGCACGAACAAAAGGAAGAAGGACAACATCTACTTTATCTATTCATAAAACATAAGCAATTCCCGGGGAT
CCGAATAAAGGGTCAAGACAATTCTGCAGATATCCAGCACAGTGGCGGCCGCTCGAGTCTAGAGGGCCCG
CGGTTCGAAGGTAAGCCTATCCCTAACCCTCTCCTCGGTCTCGATTCTACGCGTACCGGTCATCATCACC
ATCACCATTGAGTTTAAACCCGCTGATCAGCCTCGACTGTGCCTTCTAGTTGCCAGCCATCTGTTGTTTG
CCCCTCCCCCGTGCCTTCCTTGACCCTGGAAGGTGCCACTCCCACTGTCCTTTCCTAATAAAATGAGGAA
ATTGCATCGCATTGTCTGAGTAGGTGTCATTCTATTCTGGGGGGGTGGGGTGGGGGCAGGACAGCAAGGG
GGAGGATTGGGAAGACAATAGCAGGCATGCTGGGGATGCGGTGGGCTCTATGGCTTCTGAGGCGGAAAG
